>Addgene plasmid #176074 | pLV-Hygro-EF1A-BRCT1-Linker-eGFP | addgene full sequence | sequence record 352831 | Addgene NGS Result
AATGTAGTCTTATGCAATACTCTTGTAGTCTTGCAACATGGTAACGATGAGTTAGCAACATGCCTTACAA
GGAGAGAAAAAGCACCGTGCATGCCGATTGGTGGAAGTAAGGTGGTACGATCGTGCCTTATTAGGAAGGC
AACAGACGGGTCTGACATGGATTGGACGAACCACTGAATTGCCGCATTGCAGAGATATTGTATTTAAGTG
CCTAGCTCGATACATAAACGGGTCTCTCTGGTTAGACCAGATCTGAGCCTGGGAGCTCTCTGGCTAACTA
GGGAACCCACTGCTTAAGCCTCAATAAAGCTTGCCTTGAGTGCTTCAAGTAGTGTGTGCCCGTCTGTTGT
GTGACTCTGGTAACTAGAGATCCCTCAGACCCTTTTAGTCAGTGTGGAAAATCTCTAGCAGTGGCGCCCG
AACAGGGACTTGAAAGCGAAAGGGAAACCAGAGGAGCTCTCTCGACGCAGGACTCGGCTTGCTGAAGCGC
GCACGGCAAGAGGCGAGGGGCGGCGACTGGTGAGTACGCCAAAAATTTTGACTAGCGGAGGCTAGAAGGA
GAGAGATGGGTGCGAGAGCGTCAGTATTAAGCGGGGGAGAATTAGATCGCGATGGGAAAAAATTCGGTTA
AGGCCAGGGGGAAAGAAAAAATATAAATTAAAACATATAGTATGGGCAAGCAGGGAGCTAGAACGATTCG
CAGTTAATCCTGGCCTGTTAGAAACATCAGAAGGCTGTAGACAAATACTGGGACAGCTACAACCATCCCT
TCAGACAGGATCAGAAGAACTTAGATCATTATATAATACAGTAGCAACCCTCTATTGTGTGCATCAAAGG
ATAGAGATAAAAGACACCAAGGAAGCTTTAGACAAGATAGAGGAAGAGCAAAACAAAAGTAAGACCACCG
CACAGCAAGCGGCCGCTGATCTTCAGACCTGGAGGAGGAGATATGAGGGACAATTGGAGAAGTGAATTAT
ATAAATATAAAGTAGTAAAAATTGAACCATTAGGAGTAGCACCCACCAAGGCAAAGAGAAGAGTGGTGCA
GAGAGAAAAAAGAGCAGTGGGAATAGGAGCTTTGTTCCTTGGGTTCTTGGGAGCAGCAGGAAGCACTATG
GGCGCAGCGTCAATGACGCTGACGGTACAGGCCAGACAATTATTGTCTGGTATAGTGCAGCAGCAGAACA
ATTTGCTGAGGGCTATTGAGGCGCAACAGCATCTGTTGCAACTCACAGTCTGGGGCATCAAGCAGCTCCA
GGCAAGAATCCTGGCTGTGGAAAGATACCTAAAGGATCAACAGCTCCTGGGGATTTGGGGTTGCTCTGGA
AAACTCATTTGCACCACTGCTGTGCCTTGGAATGCTAGTTGGAGTAATAAATCTCTGGAACAGATTTGGA
ATCACACGACCTGGATGGAGTGGGACAGAGAAATTAACAATTACACAAGCTTAATACACTCCTTAATTGA
AGAATCGCAAAACCAGCAAGAAAAGAATGAACAAGAATTATTGGAATTAGATAAATGGGCAAGTTTGTGG
AATTGGTTTAACATAACAAATTGGCTGTGGTATATAAAATTATTCATAATGATAGTAGGAGGCTTGGTAG
GTTTAAGAATAGTTTTTGCTGTACTTTCTATAGTGAATAGAGTTAGGCAGGGATATTCACCATTATCGTT
TCAGACCCACCTCCCAACCCCGAGGGGACCCGACAGGCCCGAAGGAATAGAAGAAGAAGGTGGAGAGAGA
GACAGAGACAGATCCATTCGATTAGTGAACGGATCTCGACGGTATCGCTAGCTTTTAAAAGAAAAGGGGG
GATTGGGGGGTACAGTGCAGGGGAAAGAATAGTAGACATAATAGCAACAGACATACAAACTAAAGAATTA
CAAAAACAAATTACAAAAATTCAAAATTTTACTAGTGATTATCGGATCAACTTTGTATAGAAAAGTTGGG
CTCCGGTGCCCGTCAGTGGGCAGAGCGCACATCGCCCACAGTCCCCGAGAAGTTGGGGGGAGGGGTCGGC
AATTGAACCGGTGCCTAGAGAAGGTGGCGCGGGGTAAACTGGGAAAGTGATGTCGTGTACTGGCTCCGCC
TTTTTCCCGAGGGTGGGGGAGAACCGTATATAAGTGCAGTAGTCGCCGTGAACGTTCTTTTTCGCAACGG
GTTTGCCGCCAGAACACAGGTAAGTGCCGTGTGTGGTTCCCGCGGGCCTGGCCTCTTTACGGGTTATGGC
CCTTGCGTGCCTTGAATTACTTCCACCTGGCTGCAGTACGTGATTCTTGATCCCGAGCTTCGGGTTGGAA
GTGGGTGGGAGAGTTCGAGGCCTTGCGCTTAAGGAGCCCCTTCGCCTCGTGCTTGAGTTGAGGCCTGGCC
TGGGCGCTGGGGCCGCCGCGTGCGAATCTGGTGGCACCTTCGCGCCTGTCTCGCTGCTTTCGATAAGTCT
CTAGCCATTTAAAATTTTTGATGACCTGCTGCGACGCTTTTTTTCTGGCAAGATAGTCTTGTAAATGCGG
GCCAAGATCTGCACACTGGTATTTCGGTTTTTGGGGCCGCGGGCGGCGACGGGGCCCGTGCGTCCCAGCG
CACATGTTCGGCGAGGCGGGGCCTGCGAGCGCGGCCACCGAGAATCGGACGGGGGTAGTCTCAAGCTGGC
CGGCCTGCTCTGGTGCCTGGTCTCGCGCCGCCGTGTATCGCCCCGCCCTGGGCGGCAAGGCTGGCCCGGT
CGGCACCAGTTGCGTGAGCGGAAAGATGGCCGCTTCCCGGCCCTGCTGCAGGGAGCTCAAAATGGAGGAC
GCGGCGCTCGGGAGAGCGGGCGGGTGAGTCACCCACACAAAGGAAAAGGGCCTTTCCGTCCTCAGCCGTC
GCTTCATGTGACTCCACGGAGTACCGGGCGCCGTCCAGGCACCTCGATTAGTTCTCGAGCTTTTGGAGTA
CGTCGTCTTTAGGTTGGGGGGAGGGGTTTTATGCGATGGAGTTTCCCCACACTGAGTGGGTGGAGACTGA
AGTTAGGCCAGCTTGGCACTTGATGTAATTCTCCTTGGAATTTGCCCTTTTTGAGTTTGGATCTTGGTTC
ATTCTCAAGCCTCAGACAGTGGTTCAAAGTTTTTTTCTTCCATTTCAGGTGTCGTGACAAGTTTGTACAA
AAAAGCAGGCTGCCACCACGCGTGCCACCATGGAGCTGGGGAAGATCCTTCAGGGTGTGGTAGTGGTGCT
GAGTGGCTTCCAGAACCCCTTCCGCTCCGAGCTGCGAGATAAGGCCCTAGAGCTTGGGGCCAAGTATCGG
CCAGACTGGACCCGGGACAGCACGCACCTCATCTGTGCCTTTGCCAACACCCCCAAGTACAGCCAGGTCC
TAGGCCTGGGAGGCCGCATCGTGCGTAAGGAGTGGGTGCTGGACTGTCACCGCATGCGTCGGCGGCTGCC
CTCCCAGAGGTACCTCATGGCAGGGTCTGGTGGCGGAGGCTCGGGCGGAGGTGGATCCGGTGGCGGCGGA
TCAATGGTGAGCAAGGGCGAGGAGCTGTTCACCGGGGTGGTGCCCATCCTGGTCGAGCTGGACGGCGACG
TAAACGGCCACAAGTTCAGCGTGTCCGGCGAGGGCGAGGGCGATGCCACCTACGGCAAGCTGACCCTGAA
GTTCATCTGCACCACCGGCAAGCTGCCCGTGCCCTGGCCCACCCTCGTGACCACCCTGACCTACGGCGTG
CAGTGCTTCAGCCGCTACCCCGACCACATGAAGCAGCACGACTTCTTCAAGTCCGCCATGCCCGAAGGCT
ACGTCCAGGAGCGCACCATCTTCTTCAAGGACGACGGCAACTACAAGACCCGCGCCGAGGTGAAGTTCGA
GGGCGACACCCTGGTGAACCGCATCGAGCTGAAGGGCATCGACTTCAAGGAGGACGGCAACATCCTGGGG
CACAAGCTGGAGTACAACTACAACAGCCACAACGTCTATATCATGGCCGACAAGCAGAAGAACGGCATCA
AGGTGAACTTCAAGATCCGCCACAACATCGAGGACGGCAGCGTGCAGCTCGCCGACCACTACCAGCAGAA
CACCCCCATCGGCGACGGCCCCGTGCTGCTGCCCGACAACCACTACCTGAGCACCCAGTCCGCCCTGAGC
AAAGACCCCAACGAGAAGCGCGATCACATGGTCCTGCTGGAGTTCGTGACCGCCGCCGGGATCACTCTCG
GCATGGACGAGCTGTACAAGTAATCTAGAACCCAGCTTTCTTGTACAAAGTGGTGATAATCGAATTCCGA
TAATCAACCTCTGGATTACAAAATTTGTGAAAGATTGACTGGTATTCTTAACTATGTTGCTCCTTTTACG
CTATGTGGATACGCTGCTTTAATGCCTTTGTATCATGCTATTGCTTCCCGTATGGCTTTCATTTTCTCCT
CCTTGTATAAATCCTGGTTGCTGTCTCTTTATGAGGAGTTGTGGCCCGTTGTCAGGCAACGTGGCGTGGT
GTGCACTGTGTTTGCTGACGCAACCCCCACTGGTTGGGGCATTGCCACCACCTGTCAGCTCCTTTCCGGG
ACTTTCGCTTTCCCCCTCCCTATTGCCACGGCGGAACTCATCGCCGCCTGCCTTGCCCGCTGCTGGACAG
GGGCTCGGCTGTTGGGCACTGACAATTCCGTGGTGTTGTCGGGGAAGCTGACGTCCTTTCCATGGCTGCT
CGCCTGTGTTGCCACCTGGATTCTGCGCGGGACGTCCTTCTGCTACGTCCCTTCGGCCCTCAATCCAGCG
GACCTTCCTTCCCGCGGCCTGCTGCCGGCTCTGCGGCCTCTTCCGCGTCTTCGCCTTCGCCCTCAGACGA
GTCGGATCTCCCTTTGGGCCGCCTCCCCGCATCGGGAATTCCCGCGGTTCGAATTCTACCGGGTAGGGGA
GGCGCTTTTCCCAAGGCAGTCTGGAGCATGCGCTTTAGCAGCCCCGCTGGGCACTTGGCGCTACACAAGT
GGCCTCTGGCCTCGCACACATTCCACATCCACCGGTAGGCGCCAACCGGCTCCGTTCTTTGGTGGCCCCT
TCGCGCCACCTTCTACTCCTCCCCTAGTCAGGAAGTTCCCCCCCGCCCCGCAGCTCGCGTCGTGCAGGAC
GTGACAAATGGAAGTAGCACGTCTCACTAGTCTCGTGCAGATGGACAGCACCGCTGAGCAATGGAAGCGG
GTAGGCCTTTGGGGCAGCGGCCAATAGCAGCTTTGCTCCTTCGCTTTCTGGGCTCAGAGGCTGGGAAGGG
GTGGGTCCGGGGGCGGGCTCAGGGGCGGGCTCAGGGGCGGGGCGGGCGCCCGAAGGTCCTCCGGAGGCCC
GGCATTCTGCACGCTTCAAAAGCGCACGTCTGCCGCGCTGTTCTCCTCTTCCTCATCTCCGGGCCTTTCG
ACCTCACGTGGCCACCATGAAAAAGCCTGAACTCACCGCGACGTCTGTCGAGAAGTTTCTGATCGAAAAG
TTCGACAGCGTCTCCGACCTGATGCAGCTCTCGGAGGGCGAAGAATCTCGTGCTTTCAGCTTCGATGTAG
GAGGGCGTGGATATGTCCTGCGGGTAAATAGCTGCGCCGATGGTTTCTACAAAGATCGTTATGTTTATCG
GCACTTTGCATCGGCCGCGCTCCCGATTCCGGAAGTGCTTGACATTGGGGAATTTAGCGAGAGCCTGACC
TATTGCATCTCCCGCCGTGCACAGGGTGTCACGTTGCAAGACCTGCCTGAAACCGAACTGCCCGCTGTTC
TGCAGCCGGTCGCGGAGGCCATGGATGCGATCGCTGCGGCCGATCTTAGCCAGACGAGCGGGTTCGGCCC
ATTCGGACCGCAAGGAATCGGTCAATACACTACATGGCGTGATTTCATATGCGCGATTGCTGATCCCCAT
GTGTATCACTGGCAAACTGTGATGGACGACACCGTCAGTGCGTCCGTCGCGCAGGCTCTCGATGAGCTGA
TGCTTTGGGCCGAGGACTGCCCCGAAGTCCGGCACCTCGTGCACGCGGATTTCGGCTCCAACAATGTCCT
GACGGACAATGGCCGCATAACAGCGGTCATTGACTGGAGCGAGGCGATGTTCGGGGATTCCCAATACGAG
GTCGCCAACATCTTCTTCTGGAGGCCGTGGTTGGCTTGTATGGAGCAGCAGACGCGCTACTTCGAGCGGA
GGCATCCGGAGCTTGCAGGATCGCCGCGGCTCCGGGCGTATATGCTCCGCATTGGTCTTGACCAACTCTA
TCAGAGCTTGGTTGACGGCAATTTCGATGATGCAGCTTGGGCGCAGGGTCGATGCGACGCAATCGTCCGA
TCCGGAGCCGGGACTGTCGGGCGTACACAAATCGCCCGCAGAAGCGCGGCCGTCTGGACCGATGGCTGTG
TAGAAGTACTCGCCGATAGTGGAAACCGACGCCCCAGCACTCGTCCGAGGGCAAAGGAATAGGGTACCTT
TAAGACCAATGACTTACAAGGCAGCTGTAGATCTTAGCCACTTTTTAAAAGAAAAGGGGGGACTGGAAGG
GCTAATTCACTCCCAACGAAGACAAGATCTGCTTTTTGCTTGTACTGGGTCTCTCTGGTTAGACCAGATC
TGAGCCTGGGAGCTCTCTGGCTAACTAGGGAACCCACTGCTTAAGCCTCAATAAAGCTTGCCTTGAGTGC
TTCAAGTAGTGTGTGCCCGTCTGTTGTGTGACTCTGGTAACTAGAGATCCCTCAGACCCTTTTAGTCAGT
GTGGAAAATCTCTAGCAGTAGTAGTTCATGTCATCTTATTATTCAGTATTTATAACTTGCAAAGAAATGA
ATATCAGAGAGTGAGAGGAACTTGTTTATTGCAGCTTATAATGGTTACAAATAAAGCAATAGCATCACAA
ATTTCACAAATAAAGCATTTTTTTCACTGCATTCTAGTTGTGGTTTGTCCAAACTCATCAATGTATCTTA
TCATGTCTGGCTCTAGCTATCCCGCCCCTAACTCCGCCCATCCCGCCCCTAACTCCGCCCAGTTCCGCCC
ATTCTCCGCCCCATGGCTGACTAATTTTTTTTATTTATGCAGAGGCCGAGGCCGCCTCGGCCTCTGAGCT
ATTCCAGAAGTAGTGAGGAGGCTTTTTTGGAGGCCTAGGGACGTACCCAATTCGCCCTATAGTGAGTCGT
ATTACGCGCGCTCACTGGCCGTCGTTTTACAACGTCGTGACTGGGAAAACCCTGGCGTTACCCAACTTAA
TCGCCTTGCAGCACATCCCCCTTTCGCCAGCTGGCGTAATAGCGAAGAGGCCCGCACCGATCGCCCTTCC
CAACAGTTGCGCAGCCTGAATGGCGAATGGG
[124 nt withheld, positions 7312-7435]
C
[91 nt withheld, positions 7437-7527]
A
[49 nt withheld, positions 7529-7577]
CCTTTGACGTTGGAGTCCACGTTCTTT
[37 nt withheld, positions 7605-7641]
ACCCTATCTCGGTCTATTCTTTTGATTTATAAGGGATTTTGCCGATTTCGGCCTATTGGTTAAAAAATGA
GCTGATTTAACAAAAATTTAACGCGAATTTTAACAAAATATTAACGCTTACAATTTAGGTGGCACTTTTC
GGGGAAATGTGCGCGGAACCCCTATTTGTTTATTTTTCTAAATACATTCAAATATGTATCCGCTCATGAG
ACAATAACCCTGATAAATGCTTCAATAATATTGAAAAAGGAAGAGTATGAGTATTCAACATTTCCGTGTC
GCCCTTATTCCCTTTTTTGCGGCATTTTGCCTTCCTGTTTTTGCTCACCCAGAAACGCTGGTGAAAGTAA
AAGATGCTGAAGATCAGTTGGGTGCACGAGTGGGTTACATCGAACTGGATCTCAACAGCGGTAAGATCCT
TGAGAGTTTTCGCCCCGAAGAACGTTTTCCAATGATGAGCACTTTTAAAGTTCTGCTATGTGGCGCGGTA
TTATCCCGTATTGACGCCGGGCAAGAGCAACTCGGTCGCCGCATACACTATTCTCAGAATGACTTGGTTG
AGTACTCACCAGTCACAGAAAAGCATCTTACGGATGGCATGACAGTAAGAGAATTATGCAGTGCTGCCAT
AACCATGAGTGATAACACTGCGGCCAACTTACTTCTGACAACGATCGGAGGACCGAAGGAGCTAACCGCT
TTTTTGCACAACATGGGGGATCATGTAACTCGCCTTGATCGTTGGGAACCGGAGCTGAATGAAGCCATAC
CAAACGACGAGCGTGACACCACGATGCCTGTAGCAATGGCAACAACGTTGCGCAAACTATTAACTGGCGA
ACTACTTACTCTAGCTTCCCGGCAACAATTAATAGACTGGATGGAGGCGGATAAAGTTGCAGGACCACTT
CTGCGCTCGGCCCTTCCGGCTGGCTGGTTTATTGCTGATAAATCTGGAGCCGGTGAGCGTGGGTCTCGCG
GTATCATTGCAGCACTGGGGCCAGATGGTAAGCCCTCCCGTATCGTAGTTATCTACACGACGGGGAGTCA
GGCAACTATGGATGAACGAAATAGACAGATCGCTGAGATAGGTGCCTCACTGATTAAGCATTGGTAACTG
TCAGACCAAGTTTACTCATATATACTTTAGATTGATTTAAAACTTCATTTTTAATTTAAAAGGATCTAGG
TGAAGATCCTTTTTGATAATCTCATGACCAAAATCCCTTAACGTGAGTTTTCGTTCCACTGAGCGTCAGA
CCCCGTAGAAAAGATCAAAGGATCTTCTTGAGATCCTTTTTTTCTGCGCGTAATCTGCTGCTTGCAAACA
AAAAAACCACCGCTACCAGCGGTGGTTTGTTTGCCGGATCAAGAGCTACCAACTCTTTTTCCGAAGGTAA
CTGGCTTCAGCAGAGCGCAGATACCAAATACTGTTCTTCTAGTGTAGCCGTAGTTAGGCCACCACTTCAA
GAACTCTGTAGCACCGCCTACATACCTCGCTCTGCTAATCCTGTTACCAGTGGCTGCTGCCAGTGGCGAT
AAGTCGTGTCTTACCGGGTTGGACTCAAGACGATAGTTACCGGATAAGGCGCAGCGGTCGGGCTGAACGG
GGGGTTCGTGCACACAGCCCAGCTTGGAGCGAACGACCTACACCGAACTGAGATACCTACAGCGTGAGCT
ATGAGAAAGCGCCACGCTTCCCGAAGAGAGAAAGGCGGACAGGTATCCGGTAAGCGGCAGGGTCGGAACA
GGAGAGCGCACGAGGGAGCTTCCAGGGGGAAACGCCTGGTATCTTTATAGTCCTGTCGGGTTTCGCCACC
TCTGACTTGAGCGTCGATTTTTGTGATGCTCGTCAGGGGGGCGGAGCCTATGGAAAAACGCCAGCAACGC
GGCCTTTTTACGGTTCCTGGCCTTTTGCTGGCCTTTTGCTCACATGTTCTTTCCTGCGTTATCCCCTGAT
TCTGTGGATAACCGTATTACCGCCTTTGAGTGAGCTGATACCGCTCGCCGCAGCCGAACGACCGAGCGCA
GCGAGTCAGTGAGCGAGGAAGCGGAAGAGCGCCCAATACGCAAACCGCCTCTCCCCGCGCGTTGGCCGAT
TCATTAATGCAGCTGGCACGACAGGTTTCCCGACTGGAAAGCGGGCAGTGAGCGCAACGCAATTAATGTG
AGTTAGCTCACTCATTAGGCACCCCAGGCTTTACACTTTATGCTTCCGGCTCGTATGTTGTGTGGAATTG
TGAGCGGATAACAATTTCACACAGGAAACAGCTATGACCATGATTACGCCAAGCGCGCAATTAACCCTCA
CTAAAGGGAACAAAAGCTGGAGCTGCAAGCTT
Features (pLannotate 1.2.2; 33 found; start..end, strand, type, name):
      3..229     +  promoter       RSV promoter: Rous sarcoma virus enhancer/promoter
    230..410     +  LTR            5' LTR (truncated): truncated 5' long terminal repeat (LTR) from HIV-1
    457..582     +  misc_feature   HIV-1 Ψ: packaging signal of human immunodeficiency virus type 1
    566..929     +  CDS            HIV-1 gag (fragment): gag protein from human immunodeficiency virus 1; gag
   1075..1308    +  misc_feature   RRE: The Rev response element (RRE) of HIV-1 allows for Rev-dependent mRNA export from the nucleus to the cytoplasm.
   1685..1785    +  CDS            Rev (fragment): human immunodeficiency virus 1 (HIV-1) Rev protein; rev; enhances nuclear export of unspliced and incompletely spliced viral mRNAs
   1803..1920    +  misc_feature   cPPT/CTS: central polypurine tract and central termination sequence of HIV-1
   1938..1958    +  protein_bind   attB4: mutant version of attB; core recombination site for the Gateway® BP reaction BP Clonase™
   1978..2189    +  promoter       EF-1α core promoter: core promoter for human elongation factor EF-1α
   2190..2299    +  intron         EF-1α intron A (fragment): intron upstream of the start codon of human EF-1α
   2925..3128    +  intron         EF-1α intron A: truncated intron upstream of the start codon of human EF-1α
   3137..3161    +  protein_bind   attB1: mutant version of attB; recombination site for the Gateway® BP reaction BP Clonase™
   3147..3461    +  CDS            Xrcc1 (fragment): XRCC1_MOUSE - Also known as Xrcc-1. Experimental evidence at protein level: Swiss-Prot protein existence level 1. Involved in DNA single-strand break repair by mediating the assembly of DNA break repair protein complexes (By similarity). Probably during DNA repair, negatively regulates ADP-ribose levels by modulating ADP-ribosyltransferase PARP1 activity (PubMed:28002403). From Mus musculus (Mouse).
   3504..4223    +  CDS            EGFP: the original enhanced GFP (Yang et al., 1996) mammalian codon-optimized
   4230..4254    -  protein_bind   attB2: mutant version of attB; recombination site for the Gateway® BP reaction BP Clonase™
   4272..4860    +  misc_feature   WPRE: woodchuck hepatitis virus posttranscriptional regulatory element
   4891..5390    +  promoter       PGK promoter: mouse phosphoglycerate kinase 1 promoter
   5407..6429    +  CDS            hph: KHYB_ECOLX - Experimental evidence at protein level: Swiss-Prot protein existence level 1. The aminoglycoside phosphotransferases achieve inactivation of their antibiotic substrates by phosphorylation. Only phosphorylates hygromycin and closely related compounds such as demethyl analogs and destomycin. From Escherichia coli.
   6425..6502    +  CDS            nef (fragment): NEF_HV1Z2 - Experimental evidence at protein level: Swiss-Prot protein existence level 1. Extracellular Nef protein targets CD4(+) T-lymphocytes for apoptosis by interacting with CXCR4 surface receptors. From Human immunodeficiency virus type 1 group M subtype D (isolate Z2/CDC-Z34) (HIV-1).
   6504..6737    +  LTR            3' LTR (ΔU3): self-inactivating 3' long terminal repeat (LTR) from HIV-1
   6809..6930    +  polyA_signal   SV40 poly(A) signal: SV40 polyadenylation signal
   6970..7105    +  rep_origin     SV40 ori: SV40 origin of replication
   7126..7144    -  promoter       T7 promoter: promoter for bacteriophage T7 RNA polymerase
   7152..7307    +  CDS            lacZα (fragment): LacZα fragment of β-galactosidase; lacZ fragment
   7312..7740    +  rep_origin     f1 ori (sequence partly withheld): f1 bacteriophage origin of replication; arrow indicates direction of (+) strand synthesis
   7793..7897    +  promoter       AmpR promoter: bla
   7898..8758    +  CDS            AmpR: β-lactamase; bla; confers resistance to ampicillin, carbenicillin, and related antibiotics
   8929..9517    +  rep_origin     ori: high-copy-number ColE1/pMB1/pBR322/pUC origin of replication
   9700..9792    +  CDS            lacI (fragment): lac repressor; lacI; The lac repressor binds to the lac operator to inhibit transcription in E. coli. This inhibition can be relieved by adding lactose or isopropyl-β-D-thiogalactopyranoside (IPTG).
   9805..9826    +  protein_bind   CAP binding site: CAP binding activates transcription in the presence of cAMP. E. coli catabolite activator protein
   9841..9871    +  promoter       lac promoter: promoter for the E. coli lac operon
   9879..9895    +  protein_bind   lac operator: The lac repressor binds to the lac operator to inhibit transcription in E. coli. This inhibition can be relieved by adding lactose or isopropyl-β-D-thiogalactopyranoside (IPTG). lac repressor encoded by lacI
   9940..9958    +  promoter       T3 promoter: promoter for bacteriophage T3 RNA polymerase
