[The description below was written by a language model from this plasmid's Addgene catalogue record and pLannotate feature annotations shown in this document.]
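Description:
pLV-Hygro-EF1A-BRCT1-Linker-eGFP is a 9,983 bp third-generation-style, self-inactivating HIV-1 lentiviral transfer plasmid for stable expression in mammalian cells. It is maintained in E. coli as a high-copy plasmid through a ColE1/pUC-type origin and an ampicillin resistance gene; an f1 origin, an SV40 origin and remnants of a lac/T7/T3 cloning region also sit in the backbone. The viral portion begins with an RSV promoter fused to a truncated 5' LTR, which drives genomic RNA production in packaging cells without Tat. It is followed by the Ψ packaging signal with a partial gag sequence, the Rev response element for nuclear export of the unspliced genome, and the cPPT/CTS element that aids nuclear import. A ΔU3 3' LTR inactivates LTR promoter activity after integration, and an SV40 polyadenylation signal lies downstream.

The payload is driven by the human EF1A promoter with its intron A and encodes the BRCT1 domain of human XRCC1 (amino acids 315–405, a 276 bp insert) joined through a linker to EGFP at its C-terminus. The automated annotation labels this segment as a mouse Xrcc1 fragment, most likely a closest-homologue match, since the catalogue entry gives the species as human. Gateway attB4, attB1 and attB2 sites flank the promoter and coding modules, suggesting modular recombinational assembly, although the record lists restriction cloning for the insert. A WPRE follows the fusion to enhance transcript expression, and a separate mouse PGK promoter drives the hygromycin phosphotransferase gene for selection of transduced cells. The associated publication concerns the dynamics of base excision and single-strand break repair complex assembly, so the construct plausibly serves as a fluorescent probe for following recruitment of this domain in live cells.
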