Addgene plasmid #176074: pLV-Hygro-EF1A-BRCT1-Linker-eGFP
Purpose: EGFP fused to the C-terminus of a BRCT1 domain & a hygromycin resistance cassette
Depositing lab: Robert Sobol. Depositing organization: University of South Alabama, Mitchell Cancer Institute. Publication: Temporal dynamics of base excision/single-strand break repair protein complex assembly/disassembly are modulated by the PARP/NAD(+)/SIRT6 axis. Koczor CA, Saville KM, Andrews JF, Clark J, Fang Q, Li J, Al-Rahahleh RQ, Ibrahim M, McClellan S, Makarov MV, Migaud ME, Sobol RW. Cell Rep. 2021 Nov 2;37(5):109917. doi: 10.1016/j.celrep.2021.109917. PubMed 34731617.
Backbone
  Vector backbone: Lentivirus
  Total vector size (bp): 9983
  Vector type: Mammalian Expression, Lentiviral
  Selectable markers: Hygromycin
Growth in bacteria
  Bacterial resistance: Ampicillin, 100 μg/mL
  Growth temperature: 37°C
  Growth strain: NEB Stable
  Copy number: High Copy
Gene/Insert
  Gene/Insert name: BRCT1 (alt name: XRCC1 BRCT1 Domain, amino acids (315-405))
  Species: H. sapiens (human)
  Insert size (bp): 276
  Entrez Gene: XRCC1 (a.k.a. RCC, SCAR26)
  Promoter: EF1A
  Tag / fusion protein: EGFP (C terminal on insert)
  Cloning method: Restriction Enzyme; 5′ cloning site MIuI (not destroyed); 3′ cloning site XbaI (not destroyed)
  Sequencing primers: 5′ N/A
Terms and licenses: Academic/Nonprofit Terms; Industry Terms: Not Available to Industry
How to cite: pLV-Hygro-EF1A-BRCT1-Linker-eGFP was a gift from Robert Sobol (Addgene plasmid # 176074 ; http://n2t.net/addgene:176074 ; RRID:Addgene_176074)
